>Addgene plasmid #37557 | pKT0128-RAS2 C-term | depositor full sequence | sequence record 47373 | pKT0128-RAS2 C-term sequence 4787 bps
TAACATGTCTAAAGGTGAAGAATTATTCACTGGTGTTGTCCCAATTTTGGTTGAATTAGATGGTGATGTT
AATGGTCACAAATTTTCTGTCTCCGGTGAAGGTGAAGGTGATGCTACTTACGGTAAATTGACCTTAAAAT
TTATTTGTACTACTGGTAAATTGCCAGTTCCATGGCCAACCTTAGTCACTACTTTAACTTATGGTGTTCA
ATGTTTTTCTAGATACCCAGATCATATGAAACAACATGACTTTTTCAAGTCTGCCATGCCAGAAGGTTAT
GTTCAAGAAAGAACTATTTTTTTCAAAGATGACGGTAACTACAAGACCAGAGCTGAAGTCAAGTTTGAAG
GTGATACCTTAGTTAATAGAATCGAATTAAAAGGTATTGATTTTAAAGAAGATGGTAACATTTTAGGTCA
CAAATTGGAATACAACTATAACTCTCACAATGTTTACATCATGGCTGACAAACAAAAGAATGGTATCAAA
GTTAACTTCAAAATTAGACACAACATTGAAGATGGTTCTGTTCAATTAGCTGACCATTATCAACAAAATA
CTCCAATTGGTGATGGTCCAGTCTTGTTACCAGACAACCATTACTTATCCACTCAATCTGCCTTATCCAA
AGATCCAAACGAAAAGAGAGACCACATGGTCTTGTTAGAATTTGTTACTGCTGCTGGTATTACCCATGGT
ATTGATGAATTGTACAAAGGTGCTGGTGCTGGATCGGGTGGCTGTTGTATTATAAGTTAAGTACAAATAA
GGCGCGCCACTTCTAAATAAGCGAATTTCTTATGATTTATGATTTTTATTATTAAATAAGTTATAAAAAA
AATAAGTGTATACAAATTTTAAAGTGACTCTTAGGTTTTAAAACGAAAATTCTTATTCTTGAGTAACTCT
TTCCTGTAGGTCAGGTTGCTTTCTCAGGTATAGTATGAGGTCGCTCTTATTGACCACACCTCTACCGGCA
GATCCGCTAGGGATAACAGGGTAATATAGATCTGTTTAGCTTGCCTCGTCCCCGCCGGGTCACCCGGCCA
GCGACATGGAGGCCCAGAATACCCTCCTTGACAGTCTTGACGTGCGCAGCTCAGGGGCATGATGTGACTG
TCGCCCGTACATTTAGCCCATACATCCCCATGTATAATCATTTGCATCCATACATTTTGATGGCCGCACG
GCGCGAAGCAAAAATTACGGCTCCTCGCTGCAGACCTGCGAGCAGGGAAACGCTCCCCTCACAGACGCGT
TGAATTGTCCCCACGCCGCGCCCCTGTAGAGAAATATAAAAGGTTAGGATTTGCCACTGAGGTTCTTCTT
TCATATACTTCCTTTTAAAATCTTGCTAGGATACAGTTCTCACATCACATCCGAACATAAACAACCATGG
GTAGGAGGGCTTTTGTAGAAAGAAATACGAACGAAACGAAAATCAGCGTTGCCATCGCTTTGGACAAAGC
TCCCTTACCTGAAGAGTCGAATTTTATTGATGAACTTATAACTTCCAAGCATGCAAACCAAAAGGGAGAA
CAAGTAATCCAAGTAGACACGGGAATTGGATTCTTGGATCACATGTATCATGCACTGGCTAAACATGCAG
GCTGGAGCTTACGACTTTACTCAAGAGGTGATTTAATCATCGATGATCATCACACTGCAGAAGATACTGC
TATTGCACTTGGTATTGCATTCAAGCAGGCTATGGGTAACTTTGCCGGCGTTAAAAGATTTGGACATGCT
TATTGTCCACTTGACGAAGCTCTTTCTAGAAGCGTAGTTGACTTGTCGGGACGGCCCTATGCTGTTATCG
ATTTGGGATTAAAGCGTGAAAAGGTTGGGGAATTGTCCTGTGAAATGATCCCTCACTTACTATATTCCTT
TTCGGTAGCAGCTGGAATTACTTTGCATGTTACCTGCTTATATGGTAGTAATGACCATCATCGTGCTGAA
AGCGCTTTTAAATCTCTGGCTGTTGCCATGCGCGCGGCTACTAGTCTTACTGGAAGTTCTGAAGTCCCAA
GCACGAAGGGAGTGTTGTAAAGAGTACTGACAATAAAAAGATTCTTGTTTTCAAGAACTTGTCATTTGTA
TAGTTTTTTTATATTGTAGTTGTTCTATTTTAATCAAATGTTAGCGTGATTTATATTTTTTTTCGCCTCG
ACATCATCTGCCCAGATGCGAAGTTAAGTGCGCAGAAAGTAATATCATGCGTCAATCGTATGTGAATGCT
GGTCGCTATACTGCTGTCGATTCGATACTAACGCCGCCATCCAGTTTAAACGAGCTCGAATTCATCGATG
ATATCAGATCCACTAGTGGCCTATGCGGCCGCGGATCTGCCGGTCTCCCTATAGTGAGTCGTATTAATTT
CGATAAGCCAGGTTAACCTGCATTAATGAATCGGCCAACGCGCGGGGAGAGGCGGTTTGCGTATTGGGCG
CTCTTCCGCTTCCTCGCTCACTGACTCGCTGCGCTCGGTCGTTCGGCTGCGGCGAGCGGTATCAGCTCAC
TCAAAGGCGGTAATACGGTTATCCACAGAATCAGGGGATAACGCAGGAAAGAACATGTGAGCAAAAGGCC
AGCAAAAGGCCAGGAACCGTAAAAAGGCCGCGTTGCTGGCGTTTTTCCATAGGCTCCGCCCCCCTGACGA
GCATCACAAAAATCGACGCTCAAGTCAGAGGTGGCGAAACCCGACAGGACTATAAAGATACCAGGCGTTT
CCCCCTGGAAGCTCCCTCGTGCGCTCTCCTGTTCCGACCCTGCCGCTTACCGGATACCTGTCCGCCTTTC
TCCCTTCGGGAAGCGTGGCGCTTTCTCAATGCTCACGCTGTAGGTATCTCAGTTCGGTGTAGGTCGTTCG
CTCCAAGCTGGGCTGTGTGCACGAACCCCCCGTTCAGCCCGACCGCTGCGCCTTATCCGGTAACTATCGT
CTTGAGTCCAACCCGGTAAGACACGACTTATCGCCACTGGCAGCAGCCACTGGTAACAGGATTAGCAGAG
CGAGGTATGTAGGCGGTGCTACAGAGTTCTTGAAGTGGTGGCCTAACTACGGCTACACTAGAAGGACAGT
ATTTGGTATCTGCGCTCTGCTGAAGCCAGTTACCTTCGGAAAAAGAGTTGGTAGCTCTTGATCCGGCAAA
CAAACCACCGCTGGTAGCGGTGGTTTTTTTGTTTGCAAGCAGCAGATTACGCGCAGAAAAAAAGGATCTC
AAGAAGATCCTTTGATCTTTTCTACGGGGTCTGACGCTCAGTGGAACGAAAACTCACGTTAAGGGATTTT
GGTCATGAGATTATCAAAAAGGATCTTCACCTAGATCCTTTTAAATTAAAAATGAAGTTTTAAATCAATC
TAAAGTATATATGAGTAAACTTGGTCTGACAGTTACCAATGCTTAATCAGTGAGGCACCTATCTCAGCGA
TCTGTCTATTTCGTTCATCCATAGTTGCCTGACTCCCCGTCGTGTAGATAACTACGATACGGGAGGGCTT
ACCATCTGGCCCCAGTGCTGCAATGATACCGCGAGACCCACGCTCACCGGCTCCAGATTTATCAGCAATA
AACCAGCCAGCCGGAAGGGCCGAGCGCAGAAGTGGTCCTGCAACTTTATCCGCCTCCATCCAGTCTATTA
ATTGTTGCCGGGAAGCTAGAGTAAGTAGTTCGCCAGTTAATAGTTTGCGCAACGTTGTTGCCATTGCTAC
AGGCATCGTGGTGTCACGCTCGTCGTTTGGTATGGCTTCATTCAGCTCCGGTTCCCAACGATCAAGGCGA
GTTACATGATCCCCCATGTTGTGCAAAAAAGCGGTTAGCTCCTTCGGTCCTCCGATCGTTGTCAGAAGTA
AGTTGGCCGCAGTGTTATCACTCATGGTTATGGCAGCACTGCATAATTCTCTTACTGTCATGCCATCCGT
AAGATGCTTTTCTGTGACTGGTGAGTACTCAACCAAGTCATTCTGAGAATAGTGTATGCGGCGACCGAGT
TGCTCTTGCCCGGCGTCAATACGGGATAATACCGCGCCACATAGCAGAACTTTAAAAGTGCTCATCATTG
GAAAACGTTCTTCGGGGCGAAAACTCTCAAGGATCTTACCGCTGTTGAGATCCAGTTCGATGTAACCCAC
TCGTGCACCCAACTGATCTTCAGCATCTTTTACTTTCACCAGCGTTTCTGGGTGAGCAAAAACAGGAAGG
CAAAATGCCGCAAAAAAGGGAATAAGGGCGACACGGAAATGTTGAATACTCATACTCTTCCTTTTTCAAT
ATTATTGAAGCATTTATCAGGGTTATTGTCTCATGAGCGGATACATATTTGAATGTATTTAGAAAAATAA
ACAAATAGGGGTTCCGCGCACATTTCCCCGAAAAGTGCCACCTGACGTCTAAGAAACCATTATTATCATG
ACATTAACCTATAAAAATAGGCGTATCACGAGGCCCTTTCGTCTCGCGCGTTTCGGTGATGACGGTGAAA
ACCTCTGACACATGCAGCTCCCGGAGACGGTCACAGCTTGTCTGTAAGCGGATGCCGGGAGCAGACAAGC
CCGTCAGGGCGCGTCAGCGGGTGTTGGCGGGTGTCGGGGCTGGCTTAACTATGCGGCATCAGAGCAGATT
GTACTGAGAGTGCACCATATGGACATATTGTCGTTAGAACGCGGCTACAATTAATACATAACCTTATGTA
TCATACACATACGATTTAGGTGACACTATAGAACGCGGCCGCCAGCTGAAGCTTCGTACGCTGCAGGTCG
ACGGATCGGTGACGGTGCTGGTTTAAT
Features (pLannotate 1.2.2; 13 found; start..end, strand, type, name):
      5..718     +  CDS            GFP (S65T): GFP (S65T) is a basic (constitutively fluorescent) green fluorescent protein published in 1995, derived from Aequorea victoria.
    791..978     +  terminator     ADH1 terminator: S. cerevisiae ADH1; transcription terminator for the S. cerevisiae alcohol dehydrogenase 1 (ADH1) gene
   1053..1396    +  promoter       TEF promoter: Ashbya gossypii TEF promoter
   1397..2050    +  CDS            S. pombe his5: imidazoleglycerol-phosphate dehydratase, required for histidine biosynthesis; Schizosaccharomyces pombe his5; yeast auxotrophic marker; corresponds to S. cerevisiae HIS3
   2056..2253    +  terminator     TEF terminator: Ashbya gossypii TEF terminator
   2358..2376    -  promoter       T7 promoter: promoter for bacteriophage T7 RNA polymerase
   2398..2451    -  CDS            lacI (fragment): lac repressor; lacI; The lac repressor binds to the lac operator to inhibit transcription in E. coli. This inhibition can be relieved by adding lactose or isopropyl-β-D-thiogalactopyranoside (IPTG).
   2634..3222    -  rep_origin     ori: high-copy-number ColE1/pMB1/pBR322/pUC origin of replication
   3393..4253    -  CDS            AmpR: β-lactamase; bla; confers resistance to ampicillin, carbenicillin, and related antibiotics
   4254..4358    -  promoter       AmpR promoter: bla
   4453..4488    +  CDS            rop (fragment): Rop protein, which maintains plasmids at low copy number; rop
   4590..4641    +  misc_feature   bom (fragment): basis of mobility region from pBR322
   4704..4722    +  promoter       SP6 promoter: promoter for bacteriophage SP6 RNA polymerase
