[The description below was written by a language model from this plasmid's Addgene catalogue record and pLannotate feature annotations shown in this document.]
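Description:
pKT0128-RAS2 C-term is a derivative of the pKT0128 backbone, a small E. coli-propagated plasmid of 4,787 bp that carries a fluorescent-protein tagging cassette for budding yeast. It is catalogued as a bacterial expression vector. However, the feature table shows no yeast origin of replication or centromere, and no promoter directly upstream of the GFP coding sequence. This layout suggests a template for generating integrating tagging cassettes rather than a free-standing expression plasmid, although the record does not state this explicitly. Propagation in bacteria relies on a high-copy ColE1/pUC-type origin and an ampicillin resistance gene with its own bla promoter. Short remnants of lacI, rop and bom, together with flanking T7 and SP6 promoters, are carried over from the parental cloning vector.

The payload begins with a GFP (S65T) open reading frame, followed after a short gap by the S. cerevisiae ADH1 terminator. Downstream is a selectable marker module in which the Ashbya gossypii TEF promoter and terminator drive S. pombe his5. This gene complements S. cerevisiae his3 and corresponds to the HIS3 marker listed in the catalogue. The insert is a 42 bp fragment encoding the last nine amino acids of S. cerevisiae Ras2, cloned into a BsrGI site that was retained on both sides. pLannotate does not annotate this fragment, but it presumably lies in the interval between the annotated GFP sequence and the terminator, which would place the Ras2 tail on the C-terminus of GFP.

The associated publication concerns a CAAX motif substituting for the PH domain of Num1 in cortical dynein attachment. The construct therefore appears intended to tag proteins with GFP carrying a membrane-targeting lipidation signal.
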