Addgene plasmid #37557: pKT0128-RAS2 C-term
Depositing lab: Wei-Lih Lee. Depositing organization: University of Massachusetts, Amherst. Publication: A CAAX motif can compensate for the PH domain of Num1 for cortical dynein attachment. Tang X, Punch JJ, Lee WL. Cell Cycle. 2009 Oct 1;8(19):3182-90. Epub 2009 Oct 4. 10.4161/cc.8.19.9731 PubMed 19755860.
Backbone
  Vector backbone: pKT0128
  Backbone size w/o insert (bp): 4749
  Total vector size (bp): 4787
  Vector type: Bacterial Expression
  Selectable markers: HIS3
Growth in bacteria
  Bacterial resistance: Ampicillin, 100 μg/mL
  Growth temperature: 37°C
  Growth strain: DH5alpha
  Copy number: High Copy
Gene/Insert
  Gene/Insert name: Ras2 C-term (last 9 aa)
  Species: S. cerevisiae (budding yeast)
  Insert size (bp): 42
  Cloning method: Restriction Enzyme; 5′ cloning site BsrGI (not destroyed); 3′ cloning site BsrGI (not destroyed)
  Sequencing primers: 5′ N/A; 3′ N/A
Terms and licenses: Academic/Nonprofit Terms; Industry Terms: Not Available to Industry
How to cite: pKT0128-RAS2 C-term was a gift from Wei-Lih Lee (Addgene plasmid # 37557 ; http://n2t.net/addgene:37557 ; RRID:Addgene_37557)
