>Addgene plasmid #37557 | pKT0128-RAS2 C-term | addgene partial sequence | sequence record 49407 | SP6 5'-ATTTAGGTGACACTATAG-3'
CTTCGTACGCTGCAGGTCGACGGATCGGTGACGGTGCTGGTTTAATTAACATGTCTAAAGGTGAAGAATT
ATTCACTGGTGTTGTCCCAATTTTGGTTGAATTAGATGGTGATGTTAATGGTCACAAATTTTCTGTCTCC
GGTGAAGGTGAAGGTGATGCTACTTACGGTAAATTGACCTTAAAATTTATTTGTACTACTGGTAAATTGC
CAGTTCCATGGCCAACCTTAGTCACTACTTTAACTTATGGTGTTCAATGTTTTTCTAGATACCCAGATCA
TATGAAACAACATGACTTTTTCAAGTCTGCCATGCCAGAAGGTTATGTTCAAGAAAGAACTATTTTTTTC
AAAGATGACGGTAACTACAAGACCAGAGCTGAAGTCAAGTTTGAAGGTGATACCTTAGTTAATAGAATCG
AATTAAAAGGTATTGATTTTAAAGAAGATGGTAACATTTTAGGTCACAAATTGGAATACAACTATAACTC
TCACAATGTTTACATCATGGCTGACAAACAAAAGAATGGTATCAAAGTTAACTTCAAAATTAGACACAAC
ATTGAAGATGGTTCTGTTCAATTAGCTGACCATTATCAACAAAATACTCCAATTGGTGATGGTCCAGTCT
TGTTACCAGACAACCATTACTTATCCACTCAATCTGCCTTATCCAAAGATCCAAACGAAAAGAGAGACCA
CATGGTCTTGTTAGAATTTGTTACTGCTGCTGGTATTACCCATGGTATTGATGAATTGTACAAAGGTGCT
GGTGCTGGATCGGGTGGCTGTTGTATTATAAGTTAAGTACAAATAAGGCGC
